Addgene plasmid #49163: ME1/pBABE-puro
Purpose: For expression of Malic Enzyme 1 in mammalian cells from retroviral vector
Depositing lab: Xiaolu Yang. Depositing organization: University of Pennsylvania. Publication: Reciprocal regulation of p53 and malic enzymes modulates metabolism and senescence. Jiang P, Du W, Mancuso A, Wellen KE, Yang X. Nature. 2013 Jan 31;493(7434):689-93. doi: 10.1038/nature11776. Epub 2013 Jan 13. PubMed 23334421.
Backbone
  Vector backbone: pBabe-puro
  Backbone manufacturer: Addgene plasmid # 1764
  Backbone size w/o insert (bp): 5169
  Total vector size (bp): 6888
  Vector type: Mammalian Expression, Retroviral
  Selectable markers: Puromycin
Growth in bacteria
  Bacterial resistance: Ampicillin, 100 μg/mL
  Growth temperature: 37°C
  Growth strain: DH5alpha
  Copy number: High Copy
Gene/Insert
  Gene/Insert name: Malic Enzyme 1 (alt name: ME1)
  Species: H. sapiens (human)
  Insert size (bp): 1719
  Entrez Gene: ME1 (a.k.a. HUMNDME, MES)
  Promoter: SV40
  Cloning method: Restriction Enzyme; 5′ cloning site BamHI (not destroyed); 3′ cloning site SalI (not destroyed)
  Sequencing primers: 5′ pBABE-5; 3′ pBABE-3
Terms and licenses: Academic/Nonprofit Terms; Industry Terms: Not Available to Industry
How to cite: ME1/pBABE-puro was a gift from Xiaolu Yang (Addgene plasmid # 49163)
