[The description below was written by a language model from this plasmid's Addgene catalogue record.]
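Description:
ME1/pBABE-puro is a retroviral mammalian expression plasmid built on the pBabe-puro backbone, carrying the human Malic Enzyme 1 (ME1) coding sequence. The roughly 1.7 kb insert was placed between the BamHI and SalI sites of the backbone's cloning region, both of which remain intact, giving a total construct of about 6.9 kb. In bacteria the plasmid is maintained at high copy number under ampicillin selection. In mammalian cells, transduced or transfected populations are selected with puromycin.

pBabe-type vectors are Moloney murine leukaemia virus-derived transfer plasmids. The region between the long terminal repeats, which includes a packaging signal, is transcribed in a packaging cell line, encapsidated into replication-defective particles and then stably integrated into the genome of target cells. The record lists SV40 as the promoter. In the standard pBabe-puro layout, however, the SV40 early promoter drives the puromycin resistance gene, while a cDNA cloned into the upstream polylinker is transcribed from the 5′ LTR. No feature table is provided here to confirm the arrangement in this particular plasmid, so that listing should be read with caution. No epitope tag or fusion partner is recorded for the insert.

ME1 encodes the cytosolic NADP-dependent malic enzyme, which converts malate to pyruvate while generating NADPH. The stated purpose is expression of ME1 in mammalian cells by retroviral delivery, and the associated study examined the reciprocal regulation between p53 and malic enzymes in metabolism and cellular senescence. The construct therefore suits stable ME1 overexpression or rescue experiments in that context.
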