>Addgene plasmid #49163 | ME1/pBABE-puro | addgene partial sequence | sequence record 74387 | pBABE-3
CTTTGGTCTGTATTTTCTGCACCTCTTCAGGCCAAGAATAACAATCAGGTAGAATCTGGTCATAATCAGT
ACTATACATCTGGGAGCGGACAAATGCTTCTTTGTTTTGCGGTTCAGGATAAACTGTGGCTGTCTTTTCT
TGGTATGCATCTTTCACAATCTTTTCTGCAATTTTCAGAGAAACATCTCTAATGGTATTCAAAGGAGGAT
AAAGCCGACCCTCTTCCAAGTGTTTATCTGACACTTGCTGAGCTATAACCTCAGCAGTAGTGAGGAAAAT
ATTATCTGTGATCTGCCTCAATCCACACGCCACAACACCAAGAGCAACTCCAGGGAACACATAGGAATTG
TTGCCTTGGCCAGGATATAGGGTCTGTCCATTTGGAAGAGTGACTGGATCAAAAGGACTGCCACTGGCAA
AAATTGCACGTCCCTTGGTTATTTTGTAGCACTGCTCTGCAGAACATTCTGCTTTGCTAGTTGGATTACT
CAAAGCAAAAATAATAGGCCGTTCATTGAAGGCAGCCATATCTTTGAGAATTTGTTCTGAGAATGCACCA
CCAATTGCAGCAACTCCTATGAGGGCAGTTGGTTTTATTTCTTGAACAATGGCTTCTAGGTTCTTCATTT
CTTCATGTTCATGGGCAAACTTCTCTTTCTCTTGTGTTAAGGAAGCACGTCCCTTAACTATTAATCCTTT
TGAATCAACCAGCCATATCTTTTTGATGGCTTTCTCTTTTGGTAAACCTTCTTTTTCCAAGGCCATCACA
ATCAGGTGTGCAATCCCTAGGGCAGCCTCTCCAGCTCCTTGGAATAGTATTGTTTGATCAGACAGTTTGT
TCTTGGTTATTCGAAGAGCTGCAAGGAGACCTGCAACTGCAACAGATGCTGTTCCTTGAATATCATCATT
GAATGTGCAATACTGGTT
